Addgene plasmid #90946: ZWILCH H12.1 gRNA
Purpose: 3rd generation lentiviral gRNA plasmid targeting human ZWILCH
Depositing lab: Iain Cheeseman. Depositing organization: Whitehead Institute for Biomedical Research. Publication: Large-Scale Analysis of CRISPR/Cas9 Cell-Cycle Knockouts Reveals the Diversity of p53-Dependent Responses to Cell-Cycle Defects. McKinley KL, Cheeseman IM. Dev Cell. 2017 Feb 27;40(4):405-420.e2. doi: 10.1016/j.devcel.2017.01.012. Epub 2017 Feb 16. PubMed 28216383.
Backbone
  Vector backbone: pLenti-sgRNA
  Backbone manufacturer: Eric Lander & David Sabatini labs (Addgene plasmid #71409)
  Backbone size w/o insert (bp): 9151
  Vector type: Lentiviral, CRISPR
  Selectable markers: Puromycin
Growth in bacteria
  Bacterial resistance: Ampicillin, 100 μg/mL
  Growth temperature: 37°C
  Growth strain: NEB Stable
  Copy number: Unknown
Gene/Insert
  Gene/Insert name: ZWILCH (Guide Designation H12.1) (alt name: pKMKO series)
  gRNA/shRNA sequence: CACCgCTTTGCTGATCAACTGCACT
  Species: H. sapiens (human)
  Promoter: U6
  Cloning method: Restriction Enzyme; 5′ cloning site BsmBI (destroyed during cloning); 3′ cloning site BsmBI (destroyed during cloning)
  Sequencing primers: 5′ hU6-F (5'-GAGGGCCTATTTCCCATGATT-3'); 3′ EF1a-R (5'-CACGGCGACTACTGCACTTA-3')
Terms and licenses: Academic/Nonprofit Terms; Industry Terms: Not Available to Industry
Depositor comments: Please note that gRNA target sequence listed is not strictly the 20nt spacer sequence, but also contains the 5' BsmBI overhang. For more information about knockout human cell lines generated using this plasmid, please see http://cellcycleknockouts.wi.mit.edu/ .
How to cite: ZWILCH H12.1 gRNA was a gift from Iain Cheeseman (Addgene plasmid # 90946 ; http://n2t.net/addgene:90946 ; RRID:Addgene_90946)
