[The description below was written by a language model from this plasmid's Addgene catalogue record and pLannotate feature annotations shown in this document.]
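Description:
ZWILCH H12.1 gRNA is a third-generation lentiviral CRISPR guide plasmid built on the pLenti-sgRNA backbone and designed to express a single guide RNA against human ZWILCH. In bacteria it is maintained through a high-copy ColE1/pUC-type origin with ampicillin resistance (AmpR). An f1 origin, an SV40 origin, and remnants of a lac/lacZα cloning region with T3 and T7 promoters are also present in the backbone. The guide was inserted between two BsmBI sites that were destroyed during cloning. The depositor notes that the listed guide sequence includes the 5′ cloning overhang as well as the spacer itself.

The viral cassette begins with an RSV promoter fused to a truncated HIV-1 5′ LTR, which makes genomic RNA production Tat-independent. This is followed by the Ψ packaging signal with a gag fragment and by the RRE for Rev-dependent nuclear export. A human U6 RNA polymerase III promoter drives the ZWILCH spacer joined to the S. pyogenes Cas9 guide scaffold, which is annotated as a tracrRNA fragment. Downstream, a cPPT/CTS element precedes an EF-1α core promoter driving puromycin N-acetyltransferase for selection of transduced cells. A WPRE then enhances transcript expression, and a self-inactivating ΔU3 3′ LTR and an SV40 polyadenylation signal close the cassette.

No Cas9 is annotated, so the nuclease must be supplied separately. The sequenced record is 7,302 nt, shorter than the 9,151 bp listed for the backbone without insert, and the record does not explain this difference. The plasmid belongs to a guide series used for a large-scale analysis of cell-cycle gene knockouts in human cells.
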