Features (pLannotate 1.2.2; 27 found; start..end, strand, type, name):
     10..102     +  CDS            lacI (fragment): lac repressor; lacI; The lac repressor binds to the lac operator to inhibit transcription in E. coli. This inhibition can be relieved by adding lactose or isopropyl-β-D-thiogalactopyranoside (IPTG).
    115..136     +  protein_bind   CAP binding site: CAP binding activates transcription in the presence of cAMP. E. coli catabolite activator protein
    151..181     +  promoter       lac promoter: promoter for the E. coli lac operon
    189..205     +  protein_bind   lac operator: The lac repressor binds to the lac operator to inhibit transcription in E. coli. This inhibition can be relieved by adding lactose or isopropyl-β-D-thiogalactopyranoside (IPTG). lac repressor encoded by lacI
    250..268     +  promoter       T3 promoter: promoter for bacteriophage T3 RNA polymerase
    296..522     +  promoter       RSV promoter: Rous sarcoma virus enhancer/promoter
    523..703     +  LTR            5' LTR (truncated): truncated 5' long terminal repeat (LTR) from HIV-1
    750..875     +  misc_feature   HIV-1 Ψ: packaging signal of human immunodeficiency virus type 1
    859..1222    +  CDS            HIV-1 gag (fragment): gag protein from human immunodeficiency virus 1; gag
   1368..1601    +  misc_feature   RRE: The Rev response element (RRE) of HIV-1 allows for Rev-dependent mRNA export from the nucleus to the cytoplasm.
   1978..2004    +  CDS            Rev (fragment): human immunodeficiency virus 1 (HIV-1) Rev protein; rev; enhances nuclear export of unspliced and incompletely spliced viral mRNAs
   2008..2248    +  promoter       U6 promoter: RNA polymerase III promoter for human U6 snRNA
   2296..2363    +  misc_RNA       tracrRNA (fragment): trans-activating CRISPR RNA for the Streptococcus pyogenes CRISPR/Cas9 system
   2412..2529    +  misc_feature   cPPT/CTS: central polypurine tract and central termination sequence of HIV-1
   2598..2809    +  promoter       EF-1α core promoter: core promoter for human elongation factor EF-1α
   2835..3434    +  CDS            PuroR (fragment): puromycin N-acetyltransferase; pac from Streptomyces; confers resistance to puromycin
   3450..4038    +  misc_feature   WPRE: woodchuck hepatitis virus posttranscriptional regulatory element
   4089..4108    +  misc_feature   cPPT/CTS (fragment): central polypurine tract and central termination sequence of HIV-1
   4110..4343    +  LTR            3' LTR (ΔU3): self-inactivating 3' long terminal repeat (LTR) from HIV-1
   4421..4542    +  polyA_signal   SV40 poly(A) signal: SV40 polyadenylation signal
   4582..4717    +  rep_origin     SV40 ori: SV40 origin of replication
   4738..4756    -  promoter       T7 promoter: promoter for bacteriophage T7 RNA polymerase
   4764..4919    +  CDS            lacZα (fragment): LacZα fragment of β-galactosidase; lacZ fragment
   4924..5352    +  rep_origin     f1 ori (sequence partly withheld): f1 bacteriophage origin of replication; arrow indicates direction of (+) strand synthesis
   5405..5509    +  promoter       AmpR promoter: bla
   5510..6370    +  CDS            AmpR: β-lactamase; bla; confers resistance to ampicillin, carbenicillin, and related antibiotics
   6541..7129    +  rep_origin     ori: high-copy-number ColE1/pMB1/pBR322/pUC origin of replication
>Addgene plasmid #90946 | ZWILCH H12.1 gRNA | addgene full sequence | sequence record 182977 | Addgene NGS Result
AGCGGAAGAGCGCCCAATACGCAAACCGCCTCTCCCCGCGCGTTGGCCGATTCATTAATGCAGCTGGCAC
GACAGGTTTCCCGACTGGAAAGCGGGCAGTGAGCGCAACGCAATTAATGTGAGTTAGCTCACTCATTAGG
CACCCCAGGCTTTACACTTTATGCTTCCGGCTCGTATGTTGTGTGGAATTGTGAGCGGATAACAATTTCA
CACAGGAAACAGCTATGACCATGATTACGCCAAGCGCGCAATTAACCCTCACTAAAGGGAACAAAAGCTG
GAGCTGCAAGCTTAATGTAGTCTTATGCAATACTCTTGTAGTCTTGCAACATGGTAACGATGAGTTAGCA
ACATGCCTTACAAGGAGAGAAAAAGCACCGTGCATGCCGATTGGTGGAAGTAAGGTGGTACGATCGTGCC
TTATTAGGAAGGCAACAGACGGGTCTGACATGGATTGGACGAACCACTGAATTGCCGCATTGCAGAGATA
TTGTATTTAAGTGCCTAGCTCGATACATAAACGGGTCTCTCTGGTTAGACCAGATCTGAGCCTGGGAGCT
CTCTGGCTAACTAGGGAACCCACTGCTTAAGCCTCAATAAAGCTTGCCTTGAGTGCTTCAAGTAGTGTGT
GCCCGTCTGTTGTGTGACTCTGGTAACTAGAGATCCCTCAGACCCTTTTAGTCAGTGTGGAAAATCTCTA
GCAGTGGCGCCCGAACAGGGACTTGAAAGCGAAAGGGAAACCAGAGGAGCTCTCTCGACGCAGGACTCGG
CTTGCTGAAGCGCGCACGGCAAGAGGCGAGGGGCGGCGACTGGTGAGTACGCCAAAAATTTTGACTAGCG
GAGGCTAGAAGGAGAGAGATGGGTGCGAGAGCGTCAGTATTAAGCGGGGGAGAATTAGATCGCGATGGGA
AAAAATTCGGTTAAGGCCAGGGGGAAAGAAAAAATATAAATTAAAACATATAGTATGGGCAAGCAGGGAG
CTAGAACGATTCGCAGTTAATCCTGGCCTGTTAGAAACATCAGAAGGCTGTAGACAAATACTGGGACAGC
TACAACCATCCCTTCAGACAGGATCAGAAGAACTTAGATCATTATATAATACAGTAGCAACCCTCTATTG
TGTGCATCAAAGGATAGAGATAAAAGACACCAAGGAAGCTTTAGACAAGATAGAGGAAGAGCAAAACAAA
AGTAAGACCACCGCACAGCAAGCGGCCGCTGATCTTCAGACCTGGAGGAGGAGATATGAGGGACAATTGG
AGAAGTGAATTATATAAATATAAAGTAGTAAAAATTGAACCATTAGGAGTAGCACCCACCAAGGCAAAGA
GAAGAGTGGTGCAGAGAGAAAAAAGAGCAGTGGGAATAGGAGCTTTGTTCCTTGGGTTCTTGGGAGCAGC
AGGAAGCACTATGGGCGCAGCGTCAATGACGCTGACGGTACAGGCCAGACAATTATTGTCTGGTATAGTG
CAGCAGCAGAACAATTTGCTGAGGGCTATTGAGGCGCAACAGCATCTGTTGCAACTCACAGTCTGGGGCA
TCAAGCAGCTCCAGGCAAGAATCCTGGCTGTGGAAAGATACCTAAAGGATCAACAGCTCCTGGGGATTTG
GGGTTGCTCTGGAAAACTCATTTGCACCACTGCTGTGCCTTGGAATGCTAGTTGGAGTAATAAATCTCTG
GAACAGATTTGGAATCACACGACCTGGATGGAGTGGGACAGAGAAATTAACAATTACACAAGCTTAATAC
ACTCCTTAATTGAAGAATCGCAAAACCAGCAAGAAAAGAATGAACAAGAATTATTGGAATTAGATAAATG
GGCAAGTTTGTGGAATTGGTTTAACATAACAAATTGGCTGTGGTATATAAAATTATTCATAATGATAGTA
GGAGGCTTGGTAGGTTTAAGAATAGTTTTTGCTGTACTTTCTATAGTGAATAGAGTTAGGCAGGGATATT
CACCATTATCGTTTCAGACCCACCTCCCAACCCCGAGGGGACCCAGAGAGGGCCTATTTCCCATGATTCC
TTCATATTTGCATATACGATACAAGGCTGTTAGAGAGATAATTAGAATTAATTTGACTGTAAACACAAAG
ATATTAGTACAAAATACGTGACGTAGAAAGTAATAATTTCTTGGGTAGTTTGCAGTTTTAAAATTATGTT
TTAAAATGGACTATCATATGCTTACCGTAACTTGAAAGTATTTCGATTTCTTGGCTTTATATATCTTGTG
GAAAGGACGAAACACCGCTTTGCTGATCAACTGCACTGTTTAAGAGCTATGCTGGAAACAGCATAGCAAG
TTTAAATAAGGCTAGTCCGTTATCAACTTGAAAAAGTGGCACCGAGTCGGTGCTTTTTTTGAATTCTAGA
TCTTGAGACAAATGGCAGTATTCATCCACAATTTTAAAAGAAAAGGGGGGATTGGGGGGTACAGTGCAGG
GGAAAGAATAGTAGACATAATAGCAACAGACATACAAACTAAAGAATTACAAAAACAAATTACAAAAATT
CAAAATTTTCGGGTTTATTACAGGGACAGCAGAGATCCACTTTGGCGCCGGCTCGAGTGGCTCCGGTGCC
CGTCAGTGGGCAGAGCGCACATCGCCCACAGTCCCCGAGAAGTTGGGGGGAGGGGTCGGCAATTGAACCG
GTGCCTAGAGAAGGTGGCGCGGGGTAAACTGGGAAAGTGATGTCGTGTACTGGCTCCGCCTTTTTCCCGA
GGGTGGGGGAGAACCGTATATAAGTGCAGTAGTCGCCGTGAACGTTCTTTTTCGCAACGGGTTTGCCGCC
AGAACACAGGTGTCGTGACGCGGGATCCGCCACCATGACCGAGTACAAGCCCACGGTGCGCCTCGCCACC
CGCGACGACGTCCCCAGGGCCGTACGCACCCTCGCCGCCGCGTTCGCCGACTACCCCGCCACGCGCCACA
CCGTCGATCCGGACCGCCACATCGAGCGGGTCACCGAGCTGCAAGAACTCTTCCTCACGCGCGTCGGGCT
CGACATCGGCAAGGTGTGGGTCGCGGACGACGGCGCCGCGGTGGCGGTCTGGACCACGCCGGAGAGCGTC
GAAGCGGGGGCGGTGTTCGCCGAGATCGGCCCGCGCATGGCCGAGTTGAGCGGTTCCCGGCTGGCCGCGC
AGCAACAGATGGAAGGCCTCCTGGCGCCGCACCGGCCCAAGGAGCCCGCGTGGTTCCTGGCCACCGTCGG
AGTCTCGCCCGACCACCAGGGCAAGGGTCTGGGCAGCGCCGTCGTGCTCCCCGGAGTGGAGGCGGCCGAG
CGCGCCGGGGTGCCCGCCTTCCTGGAGACCTCCGCGCCCCGCAACCTCCCCTTCTACGAGCGGCTCGGCT
TCACCGTCACCGCCGACGTCGAGGTGCCCGAAGGACCGCGCACCTGGTGCATGACCCGCAAGCCCGGTGC
CTGAACGCGTTAAGTCGACAATCAACCTCTGGATTACAAAATTTGTGAAAGATTGACTGGTATTCTTAAC
TATGTTGCTCCTTTTACGCTATGTGGATACGCTGCTTTAATGCCTTTGTATCATGCTATTGCTTCCCGTA
TGGCTTTCATTTTCTCCTCCTTGTATAAATCCTGGTTGCTGTCTCTTTATGAGGAGTTGTGGCCCGTTGT
CAGGCAACGTGGCGTGGTGTGCACTGTGTTTGCTGACGCAACCCCCACTGGTTGGGGCATTGCCACCACC
TGTCAGCTCCTTTCCGGGACTTTCGCTTTCCCCCTCCCTATTGCCACGGCGGAACTCATCGCCGCCTGCC
TTGCCCGCTGCTGGACAGGGGCTCGGCTGTTGGGCACTGACAATTCCGTGGTGTTGTCGGGGAAATCATC
GTCCTTTCCTTGGCTGCTCGCCTGTGTTGCCACCTGGATTCTGCGCGGGACGTCCTTCTGCTACGTCCCT
TCGGCCCTCAATCCAGCGGACCTTCCTTCCCGCGGCCTGCTGCCGGCTCTGCGGCCTCTTCCGCGTCTTC
GCCTTCGCCCTCAGACGAGTCGGATCTCCCTTTGGGCCGCCTCCCCGCGTCGACTTTAAGACCAATGACT
TACAAGGCAGCTGTAGATCTTAGCCACTTTTTAAAAGAAAAGGGGGGACTGGAAGGGCTAATTCACTCCC
AACGAAGACAAGATCTGCTTTTTGCTTGTACTGGGTCTCTCTGGTTAGACCAGATCTGAGCCTGGGAGCT
CTCTGGCTAACTAGGGAACCCACTGCTTAAGCCTCAATAAAGCTTGCCTTGAGTGCTTCAAGTAGTGTGT
GCCCGTCTGTTGTGTGACTCTGGTAACTAGAGATCCCTCAGACCCTTTTAGTCAGTGTGGAAAATCTCTA
GCAGTACGTATAGTAGTTCATGTCATCTTATTATTCAGTATTTATAACTTGCAAAGAAATGAATATCAGA
GAGTGAGAGGAACTTGTTTATTGCAGCTTATAATGGTTACAAATAAAGCAATAGCATCACAAATTTCACA
AATAAAGCATTTTTTTCACTGCATTCTAGTTGTGGTTTGTCCAAACTCATCAATGTATCTTATCATGTCT
GGCTCTAGCTATCCCGCCCCTAACTCCGCCCATCCCGCCCCTAACTCCGCCCAGTTCCGCCCATTCTCCG
CCCCATGGCTGACTAATTTTTTTTATTTATGCAGAGGCCGAGGCCGCCTCGGCCTCTGAGCTATTCCAGA
AGTAGTGAGGAGGCTTTTTTGGAGGCCTAGGGACGTACCCAATTCGCCCTATAGTGAGTCGTATTACGCG
CGCTCACTGGCCGTCGTTTTACAACGTCGTGACTGGGAAAACCCTGGCGTTACCCAACTTAATCGCCTTG
CAGCACATCCCCCTTTCGCCAGCTGGCGTAATAGCGAAGAGGCCCGCACCGATCGCCCTTCCCAACAGTT
GCGCAGCCTGAATGGCGAATGGG
[124 nt withheld, positions 4924-5047]
C
[91 nt withheld, positions 5049-5139]
A
[49 nt withheld, positions 5141-5189]
CCTTTGACGTTGGAGTCCACGTTCTTT
[37 nt withheld, positions 5217-5253]
ACCCTATCTCGGTCTATTCTTTTGATTTATAAGGGATTTTGCCGATTTCGGCCTATTGGTTAAAAAATGA
GCTGATTTAACAAAAATTTAACGCGAATTTTAACAAAATATTAACGCTTACAATTTAGGTGGCACTTTTC
GGGGAAATGTGCGCGGAACCCCTATTTGTTTATTTTTCTAAATACATTCAAATATGTATCCGCTCATGAG
ACAATAACCCTGATAAATGCTTCAATAATATTGAAAAAGGAAGAGTATGAGTATTCAACATTTCCGTGTC
GCCCTTATTCCCTTTTTTGCGGCATTTTGCCTTCCTGTTTTTGCTCACCCAGAAACGCTGGTGAAAGTAA
AAGATGCTGAAGATCAGTTGGGTGCACGAGTGGGTTACATCGAACTGGATCTCAACAGCGGTAAGATCCT
TGAGAGTTTTCGCCCCGAAGAACGTTTTCCAATGATGAGCACTTTTAAAGTTCTGCTATGTGGCGCGGTA
TTATCCCGTATTGACGCCGGGCAAGAGCAACTCGGTCGCCGCATACACTATTCTCAGAATGACTTGGTTG
AGTACTCACCAGTCACAGAAAAGCATCTTACGGATGGCATGACAGTAAGAGAATTATGCAGTGCTGCCAT
AACCATGAGTGATAACACTGCGGCCAACTTACTTCTGACAACGATCGGAGGACCGAAGGAGCTAACCGCT
TTTTTGCACAACATGGGGGATCATGTAACTCGCCTTGATCGTTGGGAACCGGAGCTGAATGAAGCCATAC
CAAACGACGAGCGTGACACCACGATGCCTGTAGCAATGGCAACAACGTTGCGCAAACTATTAACTGGCGA
ACTACTTACTCTAGCTTCCCGGCAACAATTAATAGACTGGATGGAGGCGGATAAAGTTGCAGGACCACTT
CTGCGCTCGGCCCTTCCGGCTGGCTGGTTTATTGCTGATAAATCTGGAGCCGGTGAGCGTGGGTCTCGCG
GTATCATTGCAGCACTGGGGCCAGATGGTAAGCCCTCCCGTATCGTAGTTATCTACACGACGGGGAGTCA
GGCAACTATGGATGAACGAAATAGACAGATCGCTGAGATAGGTGCCTCACTGATTAAGCATTGGTAACTG
TCAGACCAAGTTTACTCATATATACTTTAGATTGATTTAAAACTTCATTTTTAATTTAAAAGGATCTAGG
TGAAGATCCTTTTTGATAATCTCATGACCAAAATCCCTTAACGTGAGTTTTCGTTCCACTGAGCGTCAGA
CCCCGTAGAAAAGATCAAAGGATCTTCTTGAGATCCTTTTTTTCTGCGCGTAATCTGCTGCTTGCAAACA
AAAAAACCACCGCTACCAGCGGTGGTTTGTTTGCCGGATCAAGAGCTACCAACTCTTTTTCCGAAGGTAA
CTGGCTTCAGCAGAGCGCAGATACCAAATACTGTTCTTCTAGTGTAGCCGTAGTTAGGCCACCACTTCAA
GAACTCTGTAGCACCGCCTACATACCTCGCTCTGCTAATCCTGTTACCAGTGGCTGCTGCCAGTGGCGAT
AAGTCGTGTCTTACCGGGTTGGACTCAAGACGATAGTTACCGGATAAGGCGCAGCGGTCGGGCTGAACGG
GGGGTTCGTGCACACAGCCCAGCTTGGAGCGAACGACCTACACCGAACTGAGATACCTACAGCGTGAGCT
ATGAGAAAGCGCCACGCTTCCCGAAGGGAGAAAGGCGGACAGGTATCCGGTAAGCGGCAGGGTCGGAACA
GGAGAGCGCACGAGGGAGCTTCCAGGGGGAAACGCCTGGTATCTTTATAGTCCTGTCGGGTTTCGCCACC
TCTGACTTGAGCGTCGATTTTTGTGATGCTCGTCAGGGGGGCGGAGCCTATGGAAAAACGCCAGCAACGC
GGCCTTTTTACGGTTCCTGGCCTTTTGCTGGCCTTTTGCTCACATGTTCTTTCCTGCGTTATCCCCTGAT
TCTGTGGATAACCGTATTACCGCCTTTGAGTGAGCTGATACCGCTCGCCGCAGCCGAACGACCGAGCGCA
GCGAGTCAGTGAGCGAGGA
